>Addgene plasmid #236310 | PMF1-P1 | addgene full sequence | sequence record 469287 | Addgene NGS Result
TTGAAATCCTTTTTTTCTGCGCGTAATCTGCTGCTTGCAAACAAAAAAACCACCGCTACCAGCGGTGGTT
TGTTTGCCGGATCAAGAGCTACCAACTCTTTTTCCGAAGGTAACTGGCTTCAGCAGAGCGCAGATACCAA
ATACTGTCCTTCTAGTGTAGCCGTAGTTAGGCCACCACTTCAAGAACTCTGTAGCACCGCCTACATACCT
CGCTCTGCTAATCCTGTTACCAGTGGCTGCTGCCAGTGGCGATAAGTCGTGTCTTACCGGGTTGGACTCA
AGACGATAGTTACCGGATAAGGCGCAGCGGTCGGGCTGAACGGGGGGTTCGTGCACACAGCCCAGCTTGG
AGCGAACGACCTACACCGAACTGAGATACCTACAGCGTGAGCTATGAGAAAGCGCCACGCTTCCCGAAGG
GAGAAAGGCGGACAGGTATCCGGTAAGCGGCAGGGTCGGAACAGGAGAGCGCACGAGGGAGCTTCCAGGG
GGAAACGCCTGGTATCTTTATAGTCCTGTCGGGTTTCGCCACCTCTGACTTGAGCGTCGATTTTTGTGAT
GCTCGTCAGGGGGGCGGAGCCTATGGAAAAACGCCAGCAACGCGGCCTTTTTACGGTTCCTGGCCTTTTG
CTGGCCTTTTGCTCACATGTTCTTTCCTGCGTTATCCCCTGATTCTGTGGATAACCGTATTACCGCCTTT
GAGTGAGCTGATACCGGTTGGGCGTCGCTTGGTCGGTCATTTCGAATTACCAATGCTTAATCAGTGAGGC
ACCTATCTCAGCGATCTGTCTATTTCGTTCATCCATAGTTGCCTGACTCCCCGTCGTGTAGATAACTACG
ATACGGGAGGGCTTACCATCTGGCCCCAGTGCTGCAATGATACCGCGAGACCCACGCTCACCGGCTCCAG
ATTTATCAGCAATAAACCAGCCAGCCGGAAGGGCCGAGCGCAGAAGTGGTCCTGCAACTTTATCCGCCTC
CATCCAGTCTATTAATTGTTGCCGGGAAGCTAGAGTAAGTAGTTCGCCAGTTAATAGTTTGCGCAACGTT
GTTGCCATTGCTACAGGCATCGTGGTGTCACGCTCGTCGTTTGGTATGGCTTCATTCAGCTCCGGTTCCC
AACGATCAAGGCGAGTTACATGATCCCCCATGTTGTGCAAAAAAGCGGTTAGCTCCTTCGGTCCTCCGAT
AGTTGTCAGAAGTAAGTTGGCCGCAGTGTTATCACTCATGGTTATGGCAGCACTGCATAATTCTCTTACT
GTCATGCCATCCGTAAGATGCTTTTCTGTGACTGGTGAGTACTCAACCAAGTCATTCTGAGAATAGTGTA
TGCGGCGACCGAGTTGCTCTTGCCCGGCGTCAATACGGGATAATACCGCGCCACATAGCAGAACTTTGAA
AGTGCTCATCATTGGAAAACGTTCTTCGGGGCGAAAACTCTCAAGGATCTTACCGCTGTTGAGATCCAGT
TCGATGTAACCCACTCGTGCACCCAACTGATCTTCAGCATCTTTTACTTTCACCAGCGTTTCTGGGTGAG
CAAAAACAGGAAGGCAAAATGCCGCAAAAAAGGGAATAAGGGCGACACGGAAATGTTGAATACTCATACT
CTTCCTTTTTCAATATTATTGAAGCATTTATCAGGGTTATTGTCTCATGAGCGGATACATATTTGAATGT
ATTTAGAAAAATAAACAAATAGGGGTTCCGCGCACATTTCCCCGAAAAGTGCCACCTGACGTCTAAGAAA
CCATTACGTAGAAAGCCAGTCCGCAGAAACGGTGCTGACCCCGGATGAATGTCAGCTACTGGGCTATCTG
GACAAGGGAAAACGCAAGCGCAAAGAGGATCCTTATCGCTATCGATTCACACAAAAAACCAACACACAGA
TGTAATGAAAATAAAGATATTTTATTGCGGCCATCGTGATGGCAGGTTGGGCGTCGCTTGGTCGGTCATT
TCGAACCCCAGAGTCCCGCTCAGAAGAACTCGTCAAGAAGGCGATAGAAGGCGATGCGCTGCGAATCGGG
AGCGGCGATACCGTAAAGCACGAGGAAGCGGTCAGCCCATTCGCCGCCAAGCTCTTCAGCAATATCACGG
GTAGCCAACGCTATGTCCTGATAGCGGTCCGCCACACCCAGCCGGCCACAGTCGATGAATCCAGAAAAGC
GGCCATTTTCCACCATGATATTCGGCAAGCAGGCATCGCCATGGGTCACGACGAGATCCTCGCCGTCGGG
CATGCGCGCCTTGAGCCTGGCGAACAGTTCGGCTGGCGCGAGCCCCTGATGCTCTTCGTCCAGATCATCC
TGATCGACAAGACCGGCTTCCATCCGAGTACGTGCTCGCTCGATGCGATGTTTCGCTTGGTGGTCGAATG
GGCAGGTAGCCGGATCAAGCGTATGCAGCCGCCGCATTGCATCAGCCATGATGGATACTTTCTCGGCAGG
AGCAAGGTGAGATGACAGGAGATCCTGCCCCGGCACTTCGCCCAATAGCAGCCAGTCCCTTCCCGCTTCA
GTGACAACGTCGAGCACAGCTGCGCAAGGAACGCCCGTCGTGGCCAGCCACGATAGCCGCGCTGCCTCGT
CCTGCAGTTCATTCAGGGCACCGGACAGGTCGGTCTTGACAAAAAGAACCGGGCGCCCCTGCGCTGACAG
CCGGAACACGGCGGCATCAGAGCAGCCGATTGTCTGTTGTGCCCAGTCATAGCCGAATAGCCTCTCCACC
CAAGCGGCCGGAGAACCTGCGTGCAATCCATCTTGTTCAATCCCTCCGGAGCCTCCGCCACCTGATCCGC
CACCTCCGCTCCCACCACCGGTCTGCTCGTTCTTCAGCACGCGCTCCACGAAGCTCTTGATGTACTTACC
CATTTCATCTGGAGCGTCCTCCTGGCTGAAGTGGAGGCCCTTCACCTTCACGAACTCGGTGTTAGGGAAC
TTCTTAGCTCCCTCGACAATAGCGTTGGAAAAGAACCCAGGGTCGGACTCGATGAACATCTTAGGCAGAT
CGTCGCTGGCCCGAAGGTAGGCGTTGTAGTTGCGGACAATCTGGACGACGTCGGGCTTGCCTCCCTTAAC
GAGAGGGATCTCGCGAGGCCAGGAGAGGGTAGGCCGTCTAACCTCGCCCTTCTCCTTGAATGGCTCCAGG
TAGGCAGCGAACTCCTCAGGCTCCAGTTTCCGCATGATCTTGCTTGGGAGCATGGTCTCGACGAAGAAGT
TATTCTCAAGCACCATTTTCTCGCCCTCTTCGCTCTTGATCAGGGCGATATCCTCCTCGATGTCAGGCCA
CTCGTCCCAGGACTCGATCACGTCCACGACACTCTCAGCATGGACGATGGCCTTGATCTTGTCTTGGTGC
TCGTAGGAGTAGTGAAAGGCCAGACAAGCCCCCCAGTCGTGGCCCACAAAGATGATTTTCTTTGGAAGGT
TCAGCAGCTCGAACCAAGCGGTGAGGTACTTGTAGTGATCCAGGAGGCGATATGAGCCATTCCCGCTCTT
GCCGGACTTACCCATTCCGATCAGATCAGGGATGATGCATCTAGCCACGGGCTCGATGTGAGGCACGACG
TGCCTCCACAGGTAGCTGGAGGCAGCGTTACCATGCAGAAAAATCACGGCGTTCTCGGCGTGCTTCTCGG
AATCATAGTAGTTGATGAAGGAGTCCAGCACGTTCATTTGCTTGCAGCGAGCCCACCACTGAGGCCCAGT
GATCATGCGTTTGCGTTGCTCGGGGTCGTACACCTTGGAAGCCATGGTGGCTCCAGCCTTTGGTTCGAGA
CTGTTGTGTCAGAAGAATCAAGCTTTTTGCAAAAGCCTAGGCCTCCAAAAAAGCCTCCTCACTACTTCTG
GAATAGCTCAGAGGCCGAGGCGGCCTCGGCCTCTGCATAAATAAAAAAAATTAGTCAGCCATGGGGCGGA
GAATGGGCGGAACTGGGCGGAGTTAGGGGCGGGATGGGCGGAGTTAGGGGCGGGACTATGGTTGCTGACT
AATTGAGATGCATGCTTTGCATACTTCTGCCTGCTGGGGAGCCTGGGGACTTTCCACACCTGGTTGCTGA
CTAATTGAGATGCATGCTTTGCATACTTCTGCCTGCTGGGGAGCCTGGGGACTTTCCACACCCTAACTGA
CACACATTCCACAGCTGGTTCTTTCCGCCTCAGAAGGTACCTAACCAAGTTCCTCTTTCAGAGGTTATTT
CAGGCCATGGTGCTGCGCAGATCCGCGTATGCGGTGTGAAATACCGCACAGATGCGTAAGGAGAAAATAC
CGCATCAGGAAATTGTAAGCGTTAATATTTTGTTAAAATTCGATTTTACCACATTTGTAGAGGTTTTACT
TGCTTAAAAAAACCTCCCACATCTCCCCCTGAACCTGAAACATAAAATGAATGCAATTGTTGTTGTTAAC
TTGTTTATTGCAGCTTATAATGGTTACAAATAAAGCAATAGCATCACAAATTTCACAAATAAAGCATTTT
TTTCACTGCATTCTAGTTGTGGTTTGTCCAAACTCATCAATGTATCTTATCATGTCTGCTCGAAGCGGCC
GCCCCAAGGGGTTATGCTAGTTATTGCTCAGCGGTGGCAGCAGCCAACTCAGCTTCCTTTCGGGCTTTGT
TAGCAGCCGGATCAGCTTGCATGCCTGCAGGTCGACTTTACAGTGTAGTGAAGGAAGTTTATTTACGGAT
GTGGAGAGAACATGGTAAAGGCCCCTGGGCTGGCCAGCAAGGGGGCAATCAGTGGAGATTGAAAACAGAT
TCTCCAAGCCAGGGCCAGGGAAAAGGGCTGGGGAACCAGCAGGAGGGGGGCGGAGGGGCAGAGCTGACCT
GAACCTAGAGAAGAGAGAACATGGCCAAGAATTATCCAGGTAGAAGAAACAGAGGAATCTAAAGGGGGTG
TATGTCCAACCCCAAGGGTGCCCCAAAGGCACAGTGGCAGTGAGGCTTGCTCTGGCCTAGTCCTCCAGCA
AATTCCATCACTGCTGATGGACTGGGCACCATTTCAGCCGTTCTCAGAGGTAGCCCGCCCAGGCCAGGCA
TGCTGGACCACAGGCTCTTGACCTTGACTGCCCTCTGCTTCTGGGGCTGGCGGTCTCCACTCGAGGCTAG
CGAGCTCGTTTAAACAACTAGAATTACACGGCGATCTTGCCGCCCTTCTTGGCCTTAATGAGAATCTCGC
GGATCTTGCGGGCGTCCAACTTGCCGGTCAGTCCTTTAGGCACCTCGTCCACGAACACAACACCACCGCG
CAGCTTCTTGGCGGTTGTAACCTGGCTGGCCACATAGTCCACGATCTCCTTCTCGGTCATGGTTTTACCG
TGTTCCAGCACGACGACTGCGGCGGGCAGCTCGCCGGCATCGTCGTCGGGCAGGCCGGCGACCCCGGCGT
CGAAGATGTTGGGGTGTTGCAGCAGGATGCTCTCCAGTTCGGCTGGGGCTACCTGGTAGCCCTTGTATTT
GATCAGGCTCTTCAGCCGGTCCACGATGAAGAAGTGCTCGTCCTCGTCCCAGTAGGCGATGTCGCCGCTG
TGCAGCCAGCCGTCCTTGTCGATGAGAGCGTTTGTAGCCTCGGGGTTGTTAACGTAGCCGCTCATGATCA
TGGGGCCACGGACGCACAGCTCGCCGCGCTGGTTCACACCCAGTGTCTTACCGGTGTCCAAGTCCACCAC
CTTAGCCTCGAAGAAGGGCACCACCTTGCCTACTGCGCCAGGCTTGTCGTCCCCTTCGGGGGTGATCAGA
ATGGCGCTGGTTGTTTCTGTCAGGCCGTAGCCCTGGCGGATGCCTGGTAGGTGGAAGCGTTTGGCCACGG
CCTCACCTACCTCCTTGCTGAGCGGCGCCCCGCCGCTGGCGATCTCGTGCAAGTTGCTTAGGTCGTACTT
GTCGATGAGAGTGCTCTTAGCGAAGAAGCTAAATAGTGTGGGCACCAGCAGGGCAGATTGAATCTTATAG
TCTTGCAAGCTGCGCAAGAATAGCTCCTCCTCGAAGCGGTACATGAGCACGACCCGAAAGCCGCAGATCA
AGTAGCCCAGCGTGGTGAACATGCCGAAGCCGTGGTGAAATGGCACCACGCTGAGGATAGCGGTGTCGGG
GATGATCTGGTTGCCGAAGATGGGGTCGCGGGCATGACTGAATCGGACACAAGCGGTGCGGTGCGGTAGG
GCTACGCCCTTGGGCAATCCGGTACTGCCACTACTGTTCATGATCAGGGCGATGGTTTTGTCCCGGTCGA
AGCTCTCGGGCACGAAGTCGTACTCGTTGAAGCCGGGTGGCAAATGGGAAGTCACGAAGGTGTACATGCT
TTGGAAGCCCTGGTAGTCGGTCTTGCTATCCATGATGATGATCTTTTGTATGATCGGTAGCTTCTTTTGC
ACGTTGAGGATCTTTTGCAGCCCTTTCTTGCTCACGAATACGACGGTGGGCTGGCTGATGCCCATGCTGT
TCAGCAGCTCGCGCTCGTTGTAGATGTCGTTAGCTGGGGCCACAGCCACACCGATGAACAGGGCACCCAA
CACGGGCATGAAGAACTGCAAGCTATTCTCGCTGCACACCACGATCCGATGGTTTGTATTCAGCCCATAG
CGCTTCATAGCTTCTGCCAGCCGAACGCTCATCTCGAAGTACTCGGCGTAGGTAATGTCCACCTCGATAT
GTGCGTCGGTAAAGGCGATGGTGCCGGGCACCAGGGCGTAGCGCTTCATGGCTTTGTGCAGCTGCTCGCC
GGCGGTCCCGTCTTCGAGTGGGTAGAATGGCGCTGGGCCCTTCTTAATGTTTTTGGCATCTTCCATGGTG
GCTTTACCAACAGTACCGGATTGCCAAGCTTGGGCTGCAGGTCGAAAGGCCCGGAGATGAGGAAGAGGAG
AACAGCGCGGCAGACGTGCGCTTTTGAAGCGTGCAGAATGCCGGGCCTCCGGAGGACCTTCGGGCGCCCG
CCCCGCCCCTGAGCCCGCCCCTGAGCCCGCCCCCGGACCCACCCCTTCCCAGCCTCTGAGCCCAGAAAGC
GAAGGAGCAAAGCTGCTATTGGCCGCTGCCCCAAAGGCCTACCCGCTTCCATTGCTCAGCGGTGCTGTCC
ATCTGCACGAGACTAGTGAGACGTGCTACTTCCATTTGTCACGTCCTGCACGACGCGAGCTGCGGGGCGG
GGGGGAACTTCCTGACTAGGGGAGGAGTAGAAGGTGGCGCGAAGGGGCCACCAAAGAACGGAGCCGGTTG
GCGCCTACCGGTGGATGTGGAATGTGTGCGAGGCCAGAGGCCACTTGTGTAGCGCCAAGTGCCCAGCGGG
GCTGCTAAAGCGCATGCTCCAGACTGCCTTGGGAAAAGCGCCTCCCCTACCCGGTAGATCTCGATCCTCT
ACGCCGGACGCATCGTGGCCGGAGTACTGCGGTTTATCTCGATGGCTACGAGGGCAGACAGTAAGTGGAT
TTACCATAATCCCTTAATTGTACGCACCGCTAAAACGCGTTCAGCGCGATCACGGCAGCAGACAGGTAAA
AATGGCAACAAACCACCCGAAAAACTGCCGCAATCGCGCCTGATAAATTTTAACCGTATGAATACCTATG
CAACCAGAGGGTACAGGCCACATTACCCCCACTTAATCCACTGAAGCTGCCATTTTTCATGGTTTCACCA
TCCCAGCGAAGGGCCATCCAGCGTGCGTTCCTGTATTTCCGGACTATAAAAGGATCTAGGTGAAGATCCT
TTTTGATAATCTCATGACCAAAATCCCTTAACGTGAGTTTTCGTTCCACTGAGCGTCAGACCCCGTAGAA
AAGATCAAAGGATCTTC
Features (pLannotate 1.2.2; 18 found; start..end, strand, type, name):
      1..589     +  rep_origin     ori: high-copy-number ColE1/pMB1/pBR322/pUC origin of replication
    747..1607    -  CDS            AmpR: β-lactamase; bla; confers resistance to ampicillin, carbenicillin, and related antibiotics
   1608..1712    -  promoter       AmpR promoter: bla
   1755..1847    +  CDS            tnpA (fragment): TN5P_ECOLX - Also known as tnp. Experimental evidence at protein level: Swiss-Prot protein existence level 1. Mediates transposition of transposon Tn5 by a 'cut and paste' mechanism. First, the monomeric transposase binds the 19 bp inverted DNA repeats flanking the transposon. Then, dimerization of the DNA- bound transposase creates a synaptic DNA complex. After nicking of the first DNA strand, excision of the transposon proceeds through a series of intermediates. The transposase then mediates the insertion of the transposon at a new site by strand transfer. The activity of the wild- type tran
   1868..1916    -  polyA_signal   poly(A) signal: synthetic polyadenylation signal
   1980..2772    -  CDS            NeoR/KanR (fragment): aminoglycoside phosphotransferase from Tn5; aph(3')-II (or nptII); confers resistance to neomycin, kanamycin, and G418 (Geneticin®)
   2823..3755    -  CDS            hRluc: Renilla luciferase human codon-optimized
   3806..4163    -  promoter       SV40 promoter: SV40 enhancer and early promoter
   4228..4279    +  misc_feature   bom (fragment): basis of mobility region from pBR322
   4280..4312    -  rep_origin     M13 ori (fragment): M13 bacteriophage origin of replication; arrow indicates direction of (+) strand synthesis
   4317..4385    +  CDS            large T antigen (fragment): large T antigen from SV40 (simian virus 40)
   4408..4529    +  polyA_signal   SV40 poly(A) signal: SV40 polyadenylation signal
   4551..4570    -  terminator     T7 terminator (fragment): transcription terminator for bacteriophage T7 RNA polymerase
   4578..4627    -  CDS            SET1 (fragment): solubility-enhancement tag derived from T7 phage gene 10B
   4634..4657    -  misc_feature   MCS (fragment): pUC18/19 multiple cloning site
   5134..6786    -  CDS            luciferase: firefly luciferase synthetic luc2 version of the luciferase gene
   6833..7332    -  promoter       PGK promoter: mouse phosphoglycerate kinase 1 promoter
   7389..7672    -  misc_feature   cer region: ColE1-derived recombination site that helps to maintain plasmids as monomers
