[The description below was written by a language model from this plasmid's Addgene catalogue record and pLannotate feature annotations shown in this document.]
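Description:
PMF1-P1 is a mammalian expression reporter plasmid built on the pmirGLO Dual-Luciferase miRNA Target Expression Vector, carrying a 3' UTR of the human PMF1 gene (the "P1" form) introduced by Gibson cloning. In bacteria it is maintained as a high-copy plasmid through a ColE1/pUC-type origin and selected with ampicillin via the β-lactamase gene and its own promoter. A ColE1-derived cer region is also annotated, a site that helps keep plasmids monomeric.

The sequenced record (7,787 nt) shows the two reporter units characteristic of this backbone. The test unit is the synthetic firefly luciferase gene luc2 driven by a PGK promoter. Downstream of luc2 there is an unannotated stretch of several hundred bases followed by remnants of a multiple cloning site, which is the expected location of the PMF1 3' UTR, although the automated annotation does not label the insert itself. The SV40 poly(A) signal annotated beyond this region is listed on the opposite strand to luc2, so the table alone does not establish how the luc2 transcript is terminated. The second unit uses the SV40 enhancer/early promoter to express human codon-optimised Renilla luciferase followed by a NeoR/KanR coding sequence and a synthetic poly(A) signal, providing an internal normalisation control and potentially G418 selection in mammalian cells. Several very short hits (Tn5 transposase, large T antigen, M13 ori, bom, T7 terminator, SET1) are probably incidental matches rather than functional parts.

The stated purpose is to study how the PMF1-P1 3' UTR regulates gene function. Firefly activity relative to Renilla reports the UTR's effect on expression, in work on alternative polyadenylation in human urothelial differentiation.
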