Addgene plasmid #236310: PMF1-P1
Purpose: Study the role and mechanism of the PMF1-P1 3' UTR in regulating gene function.
Depositing lab: Angela Ting. Depositing organization: University of Texas MD Anderson Cancer Center. Publication: Differentiation in the human urothelia is defined by distinct alternative polyadenylation. Le NB, Sona S, Santo B, Zhang Y, Ou R, Schweickart RA, Kochat V, Padron WI, Rai K, Lee SH, Yi JM, Wessely O, Lee BH, Ting AH. Cell Rep. 2026 Jan 13;45(1):116839. doi: 10.1016/j.celrep.2025.116839. PubMed 41533515.
Backbone
  Vector backbone: pmirGLO Dual-Luciferase miRNA Target Expression Vector
  Vector type: Mammalian Expression
Growth in bacteria
  Bacterial resistance: Ampicillin, 100 μg/mL
  Growth temperature: 37°C
  Growth strain: DH5alpha
  Copy number: High Copy
Gene/Insert
  Gene/Insert name: PMF1-P1 3'UTR
  Species: H. sapiens (human)
  Entrez Gene: PMF1
  Cloning method: Gibson Cloning
Terms and licenses: Academic/Nonprofit Terms; Industry Terms: Not Available to Industry
How to cite: PMF1-P1 was a gift from Angela Ting (Addgene plasmid # 236310 ; http://n2t.net/addgene:236310 ; RRID:Addgene_236310)
